>Addgene plasmid #207892 | pAM753 | addgene full sequence | sequence record 413924 | Addgene NGS Result
GACGAAAGGGCCTCGTGATACGCCTATTTTTATAGGTTAATGTCATGATAATAATGGTTTCTTAGACGTC
AGGTGGCACTTTTCGGGGAAATGTGCGCGGAACCCCTATTTGTTTATTTTTCTAAATACATTCAAATATG
TATCCGCTCATGAGACAATAACCCTGATAAATGCTTCAATAATATTGAAAAAGGAAGAGTATGAGTATTC
AACATTTCCGTGTCGCCCTTATTCCCTTTTTTGCGGCATTTTGCCTTCCTGTTTTTGCTCACCCAGAAAC
GCTGGTGAAAGTAAAAGATGCTGAAGATCAGTTGGGTGCACGAGTGGGTTACATCGAACTGGATCTCAAC
AGCGGTAAGATCCTTGAGAGTTTTCGCCCCGAAGAACGTTTTCCAATGATGAGCACTTTTAAAGTTCTGC
TATGTGGCGCGGTATTATCCCGTATTGACGCCGGGCAAGAGCAACTCGGTCGCCGCATACACTATTCTCA
GAATGACTTGGTTGAGTACTCACCAGTCACAGAAAAGCATCTTACGGATGGCATGACAGTAAGAGAATTA
TGCAGTGCTGCCATAACCATGAGTGATAACACTGCGGCCAACTTACTTCTGACAACGATCGGAGGACCGA
AGGAGCTAACCGCTTTTTTGCACAACATGGGGGATCATGTAACTCGCCTTGATCGTTGGGAACCGGAGCT
GAATGAAGCCATACCAAACGACGAGCGTGACACCACGATGCCTGTAGCAATGGCAACAACGTTGCGCAAA
CTATTAACTGGCGAACTACTTACTCTAGCTTCCCGGCAACAATTAATAGACTGGATGGAGGCGGATAAAG
TTGCAGGACCACTTCTGCGCTCGGCCCTTCCGGCTGGCTGGTTTATTGCTGATAAATCTGGAGCCGGTGA
GCGTGGCTCTCGAGGTATCATTGCAGCACTGGGGCCAGATGGTAAGCCCTCCCGTATCGTAGTTATCTAC
ACGACGGGGAGTCAGGCAACTATGGATGAACGAAATAGACAGATCGCTGAGATAGGTGCCTCACTGATTA
AGCATTGGTAACTGTCAGACCAAGTTTACTCATATATACTTTAGATTGATTTAAAACTTCATTTTTAATT
TAAAAGGATCTAGGTGAAGATCCTTTTTGATAATCTCATGACCAAAATCCCTTAACGTGAGTTTTCGTTC
CACTGAGCGTCAGACCCCGTAGAAAAGATCAAAGGATCTTCTTGAGATCCTTTTTTTCTGCGCGTAATCT
GCTGCTTGCAAACAAAAAAACCACCGCTACCAGCGGTGGTTTGTTTGCCGGATCAAGAGCTACCAACTCT
TTTTCCGAAGGTAACTGGCTTCAGCAGAGCGCAGATACCAAATACTGTTCTTCTAGTGTAGCCGTAGTTA
GGCCACCACTTCAAGAACTCTGTAGCACCGCCTACATACCTCGCTCTGCTAATCCTGTTACCAGTGGCTG
CTGCCAGTGGCGATAAGTCGTGTCTTACCGGGTTGGACTCAAGACGATAGTTACCGGATAAGGCGCAGCG
GTCGGGCTGAACGGGGGGTTCGTGCACACAGCCCAGCTTGGAGCGAACGACCTACACCGAACTGAGATAC
CTACAGCGTGAGCTATGAGAAAGCGCCACGCTTCCCGAAGGGAGAAAGGCGGACAGGTATCCGGTAAGCG
GCAGGGTCGGAACAGGAGAGCGCACGAGGGAGCTTCCAGGGGGAAACGCCTGGTATCTTTATAGTCCTGT
CGGGTTTCGCCACCTCTGACTTGAGCGTCGATTTTTGTGATGCTCGTCAGGGGGGCGGAGCCTATGGAAA
AACGCCAGCAACGCGGCCTTTTTACGGTTCCTGGCCTTTTGCTGGCCTTTTGCTCACATGTTCTTTCCTG
CGTTATCCCCTGATTCTGTGGATAACCGTATTACCGCCTTTGAGTGAGCTGATACCGCTCGCCGCAGCCG
AACGACCGAGCGCAGCGAGTCAGTGAGCGAGGAAGCGGAAGAGCGCCCAATACGCAAACCGCCTCTCCCC
GCGCGTTGGCCGATTCATTAATGCAGCTGGCACGACAGGTTTCCCGACTGGAAAGCGGGCAGTGAGCGCA
ACGCAATTAATGTGAGTTAGCTCACTCATTAGGCACCCCAGGCTTTACACTTTATGCTTCCGGCTCGTAT
GTTGTGTGGAATTGTGAGCGGATAACAATTTCACACGAGCTATTTAGGTGACACTATAGAAGTGAAGCTT
GGTCTCAAACATACTTATAGGTTGCCTTAACCCATTGAGACCGAATTCTCGCCCTATAGTGAGTCGTATT
ACCTGGCCGTCGTTTTACAACGTCGTGACTGGGAAAACCCTGGCGTTACCCAACTTAATCGCCTTGCAGC
ACATCCCCCTTTCGCCAGCTGGCGTAATAGCGAAGAGGCCCGCACCGATCGCCCTTCCCAACAGTTGCGC
AGCCTGAATGGCGAATGGCGCCTGATGCGGTATTTTCTCCTTACGCATCTGTGCGGTATTTCACACCGCA
TATGGTGCACTCTCAGTACAATCTGCTCTGATGCCGCATAGTTAAGCCAGCCCCGACACCCGCCAACACC
CGCTGACGCGCCCTGACGGGCTTGTCTGCTCCCGGCATCCGCTTACAGACAAGCTGTGACCGTCTCCGGG
AGCTGCATGTGTCAGAGGTTTTCACCGTCATCACCGAAACGCGCGA
Features (pLannotate 1.2.2; 12 found; start..end, strand, type, name):
     96..200     +  promoter       AmpR promoter: bla
    201..1061    +  CDS            AmpR: β-lactamase; bla; confers resistance to ampicillin, carbenicillin, and related antibiotics
   1232..1820    +  rep_origin     ori: high-copy-number ColE1/pMB1/pBR322/pUC origin of replication
   2003..2095    +  CDS            lacI (fragment): lac repressor; lacI; The lac repressor binds to the lac operator to inhibit transcription in E. coli. This inhibition can be relieved by adding lactose or isopropyl-β-D-thiogalactopyranoside (IPTG).
   2108..2129    +  protein_bind   CAP binding site: CAP binding activates transcription in the presence of cAMP. E. coli catabolite activator protein
   2144..2174    +  promoter       lac promoter: promoter for the E. coli lac operon
   2182..2198    +  protein_bind   lac operator: The lac repressor binds to the lac operator to inhibit transcription in E. coli. This inhibition can be relieved by adding lactose or isopropyl-β-D-thiogalactopyranoside (IPTG). lac repressor encoded by lacI
   2212..2230    +  promoter       SP6 promoter: promoter for bacteriophage SP6 RNA polymerase
   2293..2311    -  promoter       T7 promoter: promoter for bacteriophage T7 RNA polymerase
   2313..2465    +  CDS            lacZα (fragment): LacZα fragment of β-galactosidase; lacZ fragment
   2471..2570    -  misc_feature   bom (fragment): basis of mobility region from pBR322
   2672..1       -  CDS            rop (fragment) (across the origin): Rop protein, which maintains plasmids at low copy number; rop
