[The description below was written by a language model from this plasmid's Addgene catalogue record and pLannotate feature annotations shown in this document.]
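Description:
pAM753 is a small (about 2.7 kb) level 0 entry plasmid from the GreenGate 2.0 add-on set, a Golden Gate-style modular cloning system for building complex transcriptional units and stacking them in a way that remains backwards compatible with the original GreenGate kit. It is built on a pUC19 backbone and is propagated in E. coli at high copy number from the ColE1/pMB1-type pUC origin. Selection is with ampicillin, through the bla (β-lactamase) gene driven by its own promoter.

The payload is a synthetic 20-nucleotide "dummy" sequence occupying the B1 module position, defined by a 5' AACA and a 3' CCAT overhang. In this type of assembly, each level 0 module is released with position-specific four-base overhangs that dictate its order in the final construct. A dummy module therefore most likely serves as a neutral spacer that fills the B1 slot when no functional part is wanted there, although the record gives only the module position and overhangs, not an explicit use.

The insert itself is too short to be annotated in the feature table, and its exact location is not recorded. It presumably lies in the roughly 60 bp gap between the SP6 promoter and the oppositely oriented T7 promoter, which would allow sequencing or in vitro transcription across the cloning site. This region lies downstream of the CAP binding site, lac promoter and lac operator and is followed by a lacZα fragment, all remnants of the pUC cloning region. Short fragments of lacI, bom and rop are also detected as backbone vestiges and have no evident functional role. The record does not state the cloning sites or the type IIS enzyme used.
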