Addgene plasmid #207892: pAM753
Purpose: Level 0 for B1 module (5' AACA-3' CCAT)
Depositing lab: Alexis Maizel. Depositing organization: Universitaet Heidelberg. Publication: GreenGate 2.0: Backwards compatible addons for assembly of complex transcriptional units and their stacking with GreenGate. Piepers M, Erbstein K, Reyes-Hernandez J, Song C, Tessi T, Petrasiunaite V, Faerber N, Distel K, Maizel A. PLoS One. 2023 Sep 8;18(9):e0290097. doi: 10.1371/journal.pone.0290097. eCollection 2023. PubMed 37682951.
Backbone
  Vector backbone: pUC19
  Vector type: Synthetic Biology
Growth in bacteria
  Bacterial resistance: Ampicillin, 100 μg/mL
  Growth temperature: 37°C
  Growth strain: DH5alpha
  Copy number: High Copy
Gene/Insert
  Gene/Insert name: dummy 20nt sequence
  Species: Synthetic
  Cloning method: Restriction Enzyme; 5′ cloning site Unknown (unknown if destroyed)
Terms and licenses: Academic/Nonprofit Terms; Industry Terms: Not Available to Industry
How to cite: pAM753 was a gift from Alexis Maizel (Addgene plasmid # 207892 ; http://n2t.net/addgene:207892 ; RRID:Addgene_207892)
